>Addgene plasmid #163621 | pEGFP-N1-mSNX27-H112A RNAi-resistant | addgene full sequence | sequence record 321957 | Addgene NGS Result
GGGGTCATTAGTTCATAGCCCATATATGGAGTTCCGCGTTACATAACTTACGGTAAATGGCCCGCCTGGC
TGACCGCCCAACGACCCCCGCCCATTGACGTCAATAATGACGTATGTTCCCATAGTAACGCCAATAGGGA
CTTTCCATTGACGTCAATGGGTGGAGTATTTACGGTAAACTGCCCACTTGGCAGTACATCAAGTGTATCA
TATGCCAAGTACGCCCCCTATTGACGTCAATGACGGTAAATGGCCCGCCTGGCATTATGCCCAGTACATG
ACCTTATGGGACTTTCCTACTTGGCAGTACATCTACGTATTAGTCATCGCTATTACCATGGTGATGCGGT
TTTGGCAGTACATCAATGGGCGTGGATAGCGGTTTGACTCACGGGGATTTCCAAGTCTCCACCCCATTGA
CGTCAATGGGAGTTTGTTTTGGCACCAAAATCAACGGGACTTTCCAAAATGTCGTAACAACTCCGCCCCA
TTGACGCAAATGGGCGGTAGGCGTGTACGGTGGGAGGTCTATATAAGCAGAGCTGGTTTAGTGAACCGTC
AGATCCGCTAGCGCTACCGGACTCAGATCTCGAGCTCAAGCTTATGGCGGACGAGGACGGGGAAGGTATT
CACCCCTCAGCCCCGCACCGGAATGGAGGCGGCGGCGGGGGGTCTGGGCTCCACTGCGCCGGGAACGGTG
GCGGGGGAGGCGGCGGCCCGCGGGTCGTGCGCATTGTCAAGTCCGAATCCGGCTACGGCTTCAACGTGCG
GGGCCAAGTGAGCGAGGGCGGGCAACTGCGGAGCATCAACGGGGAGCTGTACGCGCCGCTGCAGCATGTG
AGCGCCGTGCTGCCCGGGGGGGCGGCCGACCGGGCCGGGGTGCGCAAAGGGGACCGCATCCTGGAGGTGA
ACGGCGTGAATGTTGAGGGGGCGACAGCCAAGCAGGTGGTGGACCTGATCCGAGCAGGCGAGAAGGAATT
GATCTTGACAGTGTTGTCTGTACCTCCTCATGAGGCTGATAACCTAGATCCCAGTGACGACTCCTTGGGA
CAATCATTTTATGATTACACAGAAAAGCAAGCAGTGCCCATATCGGTCCCCACATACAAACATGTGGAGC
AGAATGGTGAGAAGTTTGTGGTATACAATGTTTACATGGCTGGGAGGCAGCTGTGTTCTAAGCGGTACCG
GGAGTTTGCCATACTGCACCAAAACCTGAAGAGAGAATTTGCCAACTTTACATTTCCTCGACTTCCAGGA
AAGTGGCCATTCTCATTATCAGAACAACAATTGGATGCCCGGCGTCGTGGGTTGGAAGAATATCTAGAAA
AGGTGTGTTCAATCCGAGTCATTGGTGAGAGTGACATCATGCAGGAATTCCTGTCTGAGTCTGATGAGAA
TTACAATGGTGTGTCTGATGTAGAACTGAGAGTAGCACTACCGGATGGAACAACGGTTACTGTCAGAGTT
AAGAAGAACAGTACTACAGACCAAGTGTACCAGGCTATTGCAGCAAAGGTTGGCATGGACAGTACAACAG
TGAATTACTTTGCCTTATTTGAAGTGATCAATCATTCCTTTGTACGTAAGCTGGCACCTAATGAATTTCC
TCATAAACTCTACGTCCAGAACTATACATCAGCTGTGCCAGGCACTTGCCTGACCATTCGCAAGTGGCTC
TTTACAACAGAAGAAGAAGTCCTCTTAAATGACAATGACCTTGCTGTTACGTACTTCTTTCATCAGGCTG
TTGATGATGTAAAGAAAGGTTACATTAAAGCAGAAGAGAAATCTTACCAGTTACAGAAGCTCCATGAACA
AAGGAAGATGGTCATGTACCTCAACATGCTAAGGACCTGCGAGGGCTACAATGAAATCATCTTCCCTCAC
TGTGCCTGTGACTCGAGGAGGAAGGGACATGTTATCACAGCCATCAGCATCACGCACTTTAAACTTCATG
CATGCACTGAAGAAGGGCAGCTGGAGAACCAAGTGATCGCATTCGAATGGGATGAGATGCAGCGATGGGA
CACAGATGAAGAAGGAATGGCCTTCTGTTTTGAATATGCGCGAGGAGAGAAGAAGCCTCGATGGGTTAAA
ATCTTCACACCATATTTCAATTACATGCATGAATGCTTTGAGAGGGTGTTCTGCGAGCTCAAGTGGAGAA
AAGAGAATATTTTCCAGATGGCGAGGTCACAGCAGAGGGATGTGGCCACCCCACCGGTCGCCACCATGGT
GAGCAAGGGCGAGGAGCTGTTCACCGGGGTGGTGCCCATCCTGGTCGAGCTGGACGGCGACGTAAACGGC
CACAAGTTCAGCGTGTCCGGCGAGGGCGAGGGCGATGCCACCTACGGCAAGCTGACCCTGAAGTTCATCT
GCACCACCGGCAAGCTGCCCGTGCCCTGGCCCACCCTCGTGACCACCCTGACCTACGGCGTGCAGTGCTT
CAGCCGCTACCCCGACCACATGAAGCAGCACGACTTCTTCAAGTCCGCCATGCCCGAAGGCTACGTCCAG
GAGCGCACCATCTTCTTCAAGGACGACGGCAACTACAAGACCCGCGCCGAGGTGAAGTTCGAGGGCGACA
CCCTGGTGAACCGCATCGAGCTGAAGGGCATCGACTTCAAGGAGGACGGCAACATCCTGGGGCACAAGCT
GGAGTACAACTACAACAGCCACAACGTCTATATCATGGCCGACAAGCAGAAGAACGGCATCAAGGTGAAC
TTCAAGATCCGCCACAACATCGAGGACGGCAGCGTGCAGCTCGCCGACCACTACCAGCAGAACACCCCCA
TCGGCGACGGCCCCGTGCTGCTGCCCGACAACCACTACCTGAGCACCCAGTCCGCCCTGAGCAAAGACCC
CAACGAGAAGCGCGATCACATGGTCCTGCTGGAGTTCGTGACCGCCGCCGGGATCACTCTCGGCATGGAC
GAGCTGTACAAGTAAAGCGGCCGCGACTCTAGATCATAATCAGCCATACCACATTTGTAGAGGTTTTACT
TGCTTTAAAAAACCTCCCACACCTCCCCCTGAACCTGAAACATAAAATGAATGCAATTGTTGTTGTTAAC
TTGTTTATTGCAGCTTATAATGGTTACAAATAAAGCAATAGCATCACAAATTTCACAAATAAAGCATTTT
TTTCACTGCATTCTAGTTGTGGTTTGTCCAAACTCATCAATGTATCTTAAGGCGTAAATTGTAAGCGTTA
ATATTTTGTTAAAATTCGCGTTAAATTTTTGTTAAATCAGCTCATTTTTTAACCAATAGGCCGAAATCGG
CAAAATCCCTTATAAATCAAAAGAATAGACCGAGATAGGGT
[37 nt withheld, positions 3332-3368]
AAAGAACGTGGACTCCAACGTCAAAGG
[49 nt withheld, positions 3396-3444]
T
[91 nt withheld, positions 3446-3536]
G
[124 nt withheld, positions 3538-3661]
CAGGTGGCACTTTTCGGGGAAATGTGCGCGGAACCCCTATTTGTTTATTTTTCTAAATACATTCAAATAT
GTATCCGCTCATGAGACAATAACCCTGATAAATGCTTCAATAATATTGAAAAAGGAAGAGTCCTGAGGCG
GAAAGAACCAGCTGTGGAATGTGTGTCAGTTAGGGTGTGGAAAGTCCCCAGGCTCCCCAGCAGGCAGAAG
TATGCAAAGCATGCATCTCAATTAGTCAGCAACCAGGTGTGGAAAGTCCCCAGGCTCCCCAGCAGGCAGA
AGTATGCAAAGCATGCATCTCAATTAGTCAGCAACCATAGTCCCGCCCCTAACTCCGCCCATCCCGCCCC
TAACTCCGCCCAGTTCCGCCCATTCTCCGCCCCATGGCTGACTAATTTTTTTTATTTATGCAGAGGCCGA
GGCCGCCTCGGCCTCTGAGCTATTCCAGAAGTAGTGAGGAGGCTTTTTTGGAGGCCTAGGCTTTTGCAAA
GATCGATCAAGAGACAGGATGAGGATCGTTTCGCATGATTGAACAAGATGGATTGCACGCAGGTTCTCCG
GCCGCTTGGGTGGAGAGGCTATTCGGCTATGACTGGGCACAACAGACAATCGGCTGCTCTGATGCCGCCG
TGTTCCGGCTGTCAGCGCAGGGGCGCCCGGTTCTTTTTGTCAAGACCGACCTGTCCGGTGCCCTGAATGA
ACTGCAAGACGAGGCAGCGCGGCTATCGTGGCTGGCCACGACGGGCGTTCCTTGCGCAGCTGTGCTCGAC
GTTGTCACTGAAGCGGGAAGGGACTGGCTGCTATTGGGCGAAGTGCCGGGGCAGGATCTCCTGTCATCTC
ACCTTGCTCCTGCCGAGAAAGTATCCATCATGGCTGATGCAATGCGGCGGCTGCATACGCTTGATCCGGC
TACCTGCCCATTCGACCACCAAGCGAAACATCGCATCGAGCGAGCACGTACTCGGATGGAAGCCGGTCTT
GTCGATCAGGATGATCTGGACGAAGAGCATCAGGGGCTCGCGCCAGCCGAACTGTTCGCCAGGCTCAAGG
CGAGCATGCCCGACGGCGAGGATCTCGTCGTGACCCATGGCGATGCCTGCTTGCCGAATATCATGGTGGA
AAATGGCCGCTTTTCTGGATTCATCGACTGTGGCCGGCTGGGTGTGGCGGACCGCTATCAGGACATAGCG
TTGGCTACCCGTGATATTGCTGAAGAGCTTGGCGGCGAATGGGCTGACCGCTTCCTCGTGCTTTACGGTA
TCGCCGCTCCCGATTCGCAGCGCATCGCCTTCTATCGCCTTCTTGACGAGTTCTTCTGAGCGGGACTCTG
GGGTTCGAAATGACCGACCAAGCGACGCCCAACCTGCCATCACGAGATTTCGATTCCACCGCCGCCTTCT
ATGAAAGGTTGGGCTTCGGAATCGTTTTCCGGGACGCCGGCTGGATGATCCTCCAGCGCGGGGATCTCAT
GCTGGAGTTCTTCGCCCACCCTAGGGGGAGGCTAACTGAAACACGGAAGGAGACAATACCGGAAGGAACC
CGCGCTATGACGGCAATAAAAAGACAGAATAAAACGCACGGTGTTGGGTCGTTTGTTCATAAACGCGGGG
TTCGGTCCCAGGGCTGGCACTCTGTCGATACCCCACCGAGACCCCATTGGGGCCAATACGCCCGCGTTTC
TTCCTTTTCCCCACCCCACCCCCCAAGTTCGGGTGAAGGCCCAGGGCTCGCAGCCAACGTCGGGGCGGCA
GGCCCTGCCATAGCCTCAGGTTACTCATATATACTTTAGATTGATTTAAAACTTCATTTTTAATTTAAAA
GGATCTAGGTGAAGATCCTTTTTGATAATCTCATGACCAAAATCCCTTAACGTGAGTTTTCGTTCCACTG
AGCGTCAGACCCCGTAGAAAAGATCAAAGGATCTTCTTGAGATCCTTTTTTTCTGCGCGTAATCTGCTGC
TTGCAAACAAAAAAACCACCGCTACCAGCGGTGGTTTGTTTGCCGGATCAAGAGCTACCAACTCTTTTTC
CGAAGGTAACTGGCTTCAGCAGAGCGCAGATACCAAATACTGTTCTTCTAGTGTAGCCGTAGTTAGGCCA
CCACTTCAAGAACTCTGTAGCACCGCCTACATACCTCGCTCTGCTAATCCTGTTACCAGTGGCTGCTGCC
AGTGGCGATAAGTCGTGTCTTACCGGGTTGGACTCAAGACGATAGTTACCGGATAAGGCGCAGCGGTCGG
GCTGAACGGGGGGTTCGTGCACACAGCCCAGCTTGGAGCGAACGACCTACACCGAACTGAGATACCTACA
GCGTGAGCTATGAGAAAGCGCCACGCTTCCCGAAGGGAGAAAGGCGGACAGGTATCCGGTAAGCGGCAGG
GTCGGAACAGGAGAGCGCACGAGGGAGCTTCCAGGGGGAAACGCCTGGTATCTTTATAGTCCTGTCGGGT
TTCGCCACCTCTGACTTGAGCGTCGATTTTTGTGATGCTCGTCAGGGGGGCGGAGCCTATGGAAAAACGC
CAGCAACGCGGCCTTTTTACGGTTCCTGGCCTTTTGCTGGCCTTTTGCTCACATGTTCTTTCCTGCGTTA
TCCCCTGATTCTGTGGATAACCGTATTACCGCCATGCATTAGTTATTAATAGTAATCAATTAC
Features (pLannotate 1.2.2; 16 found; start..end, strand, type, name):
     37..340     +  enhancer       CMV enhancer: human cytomegalovirus immediate early enhancer
    341..544     +  promoter       CMV promoter: human cytomegalovirus (CMV) immediate early promoter
    567..603     +  misc_feature   MCS (fragment): multiple cloning site
    604..2220    +  CDS            Snx27: SNX27_MOUSE - Also known as Kiaa0488. Experimental evidence at protein level: Swiss-Prot protein existence level 1. Involved in the retrograde transport from endosome to plasma membrane, a trafficking pathway that promotes the recycling of internalized transmembrane proteins. Following internalization, endocytosed transmembrane proteins are delivered to early endosomes and recycled to the plasma membrane instead of being degraded in lysosomes. SNX27 specifically binds and directs sorting of a subset of transmembrane proteins containing a PDZ-binding motif at the C- terminus: following interact
   2236..2955    +  CDS            EGFP: the original enhanced GFP (Yang et al., 1996) mammalian codon-optimized
   2972..3055    +  CDS            large T antigen (fragment): large T antigen from SV40 (simian virus 40)
   3078..3199    +  polyA_signal   SV40 poly(A) signal: SV40 polyadenylation signal
   3233..3661    -  rep_origin     f1 ori (sequence partly withheld): f1 bacteriophage origin of replication; arrow indicates direction of (+) strand synthesis
   3688..3792    +  promoter       AmpR promoter: bla
   3794..4151    +  promoter       SV40 promoter: SV40 enhancer and early promoter
   4186..4980    +  CDS            NeoR/KanR: aminoglycoside phosphotransferase from Tn5; aph(3')-II (or nptII); confers resistance to neomycin, kanamycin, and G418 (Geneticin®)
   5001..5153    +  CDS            ble (fragment): BLE_KLEPN - Experimental evidence at protein level: Swiss-Prot protein existence level 1. Binding protein with a strong affinity to the bleomycin family of antibiotics. Binds to CL990; an antimitotic-antibiotic compound. From Klebsiella pneumoniae.
   5212..5259    +  polyA_signal   HSV TK poly(A) signal: herpes simplex virus thymidine kinase polyadenylation signal (Cole and Stacy, 1985)
   5350..5366    -  polyA_signal   bGH poly(A) signal (fragment): bovine growth hormone polyadenylation signal
   5588..6176    +  rep_origin     ori: high-copy-number ColE1/pMB1/pBR322/pUC origin of replication
   6291..6314    +  enhancer       CMV enhancer (fragment): human cytomegalovirus immediate early enhancer
