[The description below was written by a language model from this plasmid's Addgene catalogue record and pLannotate feature annotations shown in this document.]
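Description:
pEGFP-N1-mSNX27-H112A RNAi-resistant is a mammalian expression plasmid of about 6.3 kb built on the pEGFP-N1 backbone. It is maintained in E. coli at high copy through a ColE1/pUC-type origin and selected with kanamycin. A single NeoR/KanR (Tn5 aminoglycoside phosphotransferase) gene serves both hosts. A bacterial bla-type promoter drives it for kanamycin resistance, and an SV40 enhancer/early promoter with an HSV TK polyadenylation signal drives it in mammalian cells, where it allows G418 selection. An f1 origin is also present. The short large T antigen, ble and bGH poly(A) fragments in the annotation appear to be backbone remnants or partial matches rather than functional elements.

The payload is the mouse Snx27 coding sequence, placed downstream of the human CMV immediate early enhancer and promoter within the remaining multiple cloning site. A short linker region joins it at its C terminus to EGFP, and the SV40 poly(A) signal terminates the transcript. SNX27 is a sorting nexin that directs recycling of internalised transmembrane proteins carrying C-terminal PDZ-binding motifs from endosomes back to the plasma membrane. This version carries two changes: mutations that make the transcript resistant to an siRNA against SNX27, and the point mutation H112A. The record does not describe the functional consequence of H112A.

An RNAi-resistant, GFP-tagged mutant of this kind suits knockdown-and-rescue experiments, in which endogenous SNX27 is depleted and replaced by a traceable mutant. The associated publication concerns SNX27-mediated recycling of neuroligin-2 and inhibitory signalling. The exact cloning sites used for the insert are not recorded.
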