Addgene plasmid #163621: pEGFP-N1-mSNX27-H112A RNAi-resistant
Purpose: mouse SNX27 cDNA with point mutation to resist siRNA against SNX27 and with a point mutation H112A C-terminally tagged with GFP
Depositing lab: Josef Kittler. Depositing organization: University College London. Publication: SNX27-Mediated Recycling of Neuroligin-2 Regulates Inhibitory Signaling. Halff EF, Szulc BR, Lesept F, Kittler JT. Cell Rep. 2019 Nov 26;29(9):2599-2607.e6. doi: 10.1016/j.celrep.2019.10.096. PubMed 31775031.
Backbone
  Vector backbone: pEGFP-N1
  Vector type: Mammalian Expression
Growth in bacteria
  Bacterial resistance: Kanamycin, 50 μg/mL
  Growth temperature: 37°C
  Growth strain: DH5alpha
  Copy number: High Copy
Gene/Insert
  Gene/Insert name: mouse SNX27-H112A RNAi-resistant
  Species: M. musculus (mouse)
  Mutation: H112A and RNAi resistance
  Entrez Gene: Snx27 (a.k.a. 5730552M22Rik, D13Mgi2, ESTM4, ESTM45, ESTM47, R75405)
  Tag / fusion protein: GFP (C terminal on insert)
  Cloning method: Restriction Enzyme; 5′ cloning site Unknown (unknown if destroyed)
Terms and licenses: Academic/Nonprofit Terms; Industry Terms: Not Available to Industry
Depositor comments: fw primer RNAi resistant rat: GGGCAGCTGGAGAACCAAGTGATCGCATTCGAATGGGATGAGATGC
How to cite: pEGFP-N1-mSNX27-H112A RNAi-resistant was a gift from Josef Kittler (Addgene plasmid # 163621 ; http://n2t.net/addgene:163621 ; RRID:Addgene_163621)
